>Addgene plasmid #112924 | pPB-R1R2_EF1adCas9VP64_T2A_MS2p65HSF1-IRESbsdpA | depositor full sequence | sequence record 212992 | pPB-R1R2_EF1adCas9VP64_T2A_MS2p65HSF1-IRESbsdpA sequence 12367 bps
CTAAATTGTAAGCGTTAATATTTTGTTAAAATTCGCGTTAAATTTTTGTTAAATCAGCTCATTTTTTAAC
CAATAGGCCGAAATCGGCAAAATCCCTTATAAATCAAAAGAATAGACCGAGATAGGGT
[37 nt withheld, positions 129-165]
AAAGAACGTGGACTCCAACGTCAAAGG
[49 nt withheld, positions 193-241]
T
[91 nt withheld, positions 243-333]
G
[124 nt withheld, positions 335-458]
CCCATTCGCCATTCAGGCTGCGCAACTGTTGGGAAGGGCGATCGGTGCGGGCCTCTTCGCTATTACGCCA
GCTGGCGAAAGGGGGATGTGCTGCAAGGCGATTAAGTTGGGTAACGCCAGGGTTTTCCCAGTCACGACGT
TGTAAAACGACGGCCAGTGAGCGCGCGTAATACGACTCACTATAGGGCGAATTGGGGCGCGCCATTCTAG
ATTAACCCTAGAAAGATAGTCTGCGTAAAATTGACGCATGCATTCTTGAAATATTGCTCTCTCTTTCTAA
ATAGCGCGAATCCGTCGCTGTGCATTTAGGACATCTCAGTCGCCGCTTGGAGCTCCCGTGAGGCGTGCTT
GTCAATGCGGTAAGTGTCACTGATTTTGAACTATAACGACCGCGTGAGTCAAAATGACGCATGATTATCT
TTTACGTGACTTTTAAGATTTAACTCATACGATAATTATATTGTTATTTCATGTTCTACTTACGTGATAA
CTTATTATATATATATTTTCTTGTTATAGATATCAACTAGAATGCTAGCACAAGTTTGTACAAAAAAGCA
GGCTGGCGCCGGAACCAATTCAGTCGACTGGATCCACGCGTGAGGGGCGCGGAAGCCGGGGCGGAGGAGG
AGCCAACCCCGGGCTGGGCTGAGACCCGCAGAGGAAGACGCTCTAGGGATTTGTCCCGGACTAGCGAGAT
GGCAAGGCTGAGGACGGGAGGCTGATTGAGAGGCGAAGGTACACCCTAATCTCAATACAACCTTTGGAGC
TAAGCCAGCAATGGTAGAGGGAAGATTCTGCACGTCCCTTCCAGGCGGCCTCCCCGTCACCACCCCCCCC
AACCCGCCCCGACCGGAGCTGAGAGTAATTCATACAAAAGGACTCGCCCCTGCCTTGGGGAATCCCAGGG
ACCGTCGTTAAACTCCCACTAACGTAGAACCCAGAGATCGCTGCGTTCCCGCCCCCTCACCCGCCCGCTC
TCGTCATCACTGAGGTGGAGAAGAGCATGCGTGAGGCTCCGGTGCCCGTCAGTGGGCAGAGCGCACATCG
CCCACAGTCCCCGAGAAGTTGGGGGGAGGGGTCGGCAATTGAACCGGTGCCTAGAGAAGGTGGCGCGGGG
TAAACTGGGAAAGTGATGTCGTGTACTGGCTCCGCCTTTTTCCCGAGGGTGGGGGAGAACCGTATATAAG
TGCAGTAGTCGCCGTGAACGTTCTTTTTCGCAACGGGTTTGCCGCCAGAACACAGGTAAGTGCCGTGTGT
GGTTCCCGCGGGCCTGGCCTCTTTACGGGTTATGGCCCTTGCGTGCCTTGAATTACTTCCACGCCCCTGG
CTGCAGTACGTGATTCTTGATCCCGAGCTTCGGGTTGGAAGTGGGTGGGAGAGTTCGAGGCCTTGCGCTT
AAGGAGCCCCTTCGCCTCGTGCTTGAGTTGAGGCCTGGCTTGGGCGCTGGGGCCGCCGCGTGCGAATCTG
GTGGCACCTTCGCGCCTGTCTCGCTGCTTTCGATAAGTCTCTAGCCATTTAAAATTTTTGATGACCTGCT
GCGACGCTTTTTTTCTGGCAAGATAGTCTTGTAAATGCGGGCCAAGATCGATCTGCACACTGGTATTTCG
GTTTTTGGGGCCGCGGGCGGCGACGGGGCCCGTGCGTCCCAGCGCACATGTTCGGCGAGGCGGGGCCTGC
GAGCGCGGCCACCGAGAATCGGACGGGGGTAGTCTCAAGCTGGCCGGCCTGCTCTGGTGCCTGGCCTCGC
GCCGCCGTGTATCGCCCCGCCCTGGGCGGCAAGGCTGGCCCGGTCGGCACCAGTTGCGTGAGCGGAAAGA
TGGCCGCTTCCCGGCCCTGCTGCAGGGAGCTCAAAATGGAGGACGCGGCGCTCGGGAGAGCGGGCGGGTG
AGTCACCCACACAAAGGAAAAGGGCCTTTCCGTCCTCAGCCGTCGCTTCATGTGACTCCACGGAGTACCG
GGCGCCGTCCAGGCACCTCGATTAGTTCTCGAGCTTTTGGAGTACGTCGTCTTTAGGTTGGGGGGAGGGG
TTTTATGCGATGGAGTTTCCCCACACTGAGTGGGTGGAGACTGAAGTTAGGCCAGCTTGGCACTTGATGT
AATTCTCCTTGGAATTTGCCCTTTTTGAGTTTGGATCTTGGTTCATTCTCAAGCCTCAGACAGTGGTTCA
AAGTTTTTTTCTTCCATTTCAGGTGTCGTGGGAAGCTTGGCGCGCCCGTACGGCCACCATGAAAAGGCCG
GCGGCCACGAAAAAGGCCGGCCAGGCAAAAAAGAAAAAGGACAAGAAGTACAGCATCGGCCTGGCCATCG
GCACCAACTCTGTGGGCTGGGCCGTGATCACCGACGAGTACAAGGTGCCCAGCAAGAAATTCAAGGTGCT
GGGCAACACCGACCGGCACAGCATCAAGAAGAACCTGATCGGAGCCCTGCTGTTCGACAGCGGCGAAACA
GCCGAGGCCACCCGGCTGAAGAGAACCGCCAGAAGAAGATACACCAGACGGAAGAACCGGATCTGCTATC
TGCAAGAGATCTTCAGCAACGAGATGGCCAAGGTGGACGACAGCTTCTTCCACAGACTGGAAGAGTCCTT
CCTGGTGGAAGAGGATAAGAAGCACGAGCGGCACCCCATCTTCGGCAACATCGTGGACGAGGTGGCCTAC
CACGAGAAGTACCCCACCATCTACCACCTGAGAAAGAAACTGGTGGACAGCACCGACAAGGCCGACCTGC
GGCTGATCTATCTGGCCCTGGCCCACATGATCAAGTTCCGGGGCCACTTCCTGATCGAGGGCGACCTGAA
CCCCGACAACAGCGACGTGGACAAGCTGTTCATCCAGCTGGTGCAGACCTACAACCAGCTGTTCGAGGAA
AACCCCATCAACGCCAGCGGCGTGGACGCCAAGGCCATCCTGTCTGCCAGACTGAGCAAGAGCAGACGGC
TGGAAAATCTGATCGCCCAGCTGCCCGGCGAGAAGAAGAATGGCCTGTTCGGCAACCTGATTGCCCTGAG
CCTGGGCCTGACCCCCAACTTCAAGAGCAACTTCGACCTGGCCGAGGATGCCAAACTGCAGCTGAGCAAG
GACACCTACGACGACGACCTGGACAACCTGCTGGCCCAGATCGGCGACCAGTACGCCGACCTGTTTCTGG
CCGCCAAGAACCTGTCCGACGCCATCCTGCTGAGCGACATCCTGAGAGTGAACACCGAGATCACCAAGGC
CCCCCTGAGCGCCTCTATGATCAAGAGATACGACGAGCACCACCAGGACCTGACCCTGCTGAAAGCTCTC
GTGCGGCAGCAGCTGCCTGAGAAGTACAAAGAGATTTTCTTCGACCAGAGCAAGAACGGCTACGCCGGCT
ACATTGACGGCGGAGCCAGCCAGGAAGAGTTCTACAAGTTCATCAAGCCCATCCTGGAAAAGATGGACGG
CACCGAGGAACTGCTCGTGAAGCTGAACAGAGAGGACCTGCTGCGGAAGCAGCGGACCTTCGACAACGGC
AGCATCCCCCACCAGATCCACCTGGGAGAGCTGCACGCCATTCTGCGGCGGCAGGAAGATTTTTACCCAT
TCCTGAAGGACAACCGGGAAAAGATCGAGAAGATCCTGACCTTCCGCATCCCCTACTACGTGGGCCCTCT
GGCCAGGGGAAACAGCAGATTCGCCTGGATGACCAGAAAGAGCGAGGAAACCATCACCCCCTGGAACTTC
GAGGAAGTGGTGGACAAGGGCGCTTCCGCCCAGAGCTTCATCGAGCGGATGACCAACTTCGATAAGAACC
TGCCCAACGAGAAGGTGCTGCCCAAGCACAGCCTGCTGTACGAGTACTTCACCGTGTATAACGAGCTGAC
CAAAGTGAAATACGTGACCGAGGGAATGAGAAAGCCCGCCTTCCTGAGCGGCGAGCAGAAAAAGGCCATC
GTGGACCTGCTGTTCAAGACCAACCGGAAAGTGACCGTGAAGCAGCTGAAAGAGGACTACTTCAAGAAAA
TCGAGTGCTTCGACTCCGTGGAAATCTCCGGCGTGGAAGATCGGTTCAACGCCTCCCTGGGCACATACCA
CGATCTGCTGAAAATTATCAAGGACAAGGACTTCCTGGACAATGAGGAAAACGAGGACATTCTGGAAGAT
ATCGTGCTGACCCTGACACTGTTTGAGGACAGAGAGATGATCGAGGAACGGCTGAAAACCTATGCCCACC
TGTTCGACGACAAAGTGATGAAGCAGCTGAAGCGGCGGAGATACACCGGCTGGGGCAGGCTGAGCCGGAA
GCTGATCAACGGCATCCGGGACAAGCAGTCCGGCAAGACAATCCTGGATTTCCTGAAGTCCGACGGCTTC
GCCAACAGAAACTTCATGCAGCTGATCCACGACGACAGCCTGACCTTTAAAGAGGACATCCAGAAAGCCC
AGGTGTCCGGCCAGGGCGATAGCCTGCACGAGCACATTGCCAATCTGGCCGGCAGCCCCGCCATTAAGAA
GGGCATCCTGCAGACAGTGAAGGTGGTGGACGAGCTCGTGAAAGTGATGGGCCGGCACAAGCCCGAGAAC
ATCGTGATCGAAATGGCCAGAGAGAACCAGACCACCCAGAAGGGACAGAAGAACAGCCGCGAGAGAATGA
AGCGGATCGAAGAGGGCATCAAAGAGCTGGGCAGCCAGATCCTGAAAGAACACCCCGTGGAAAACACCCA
GCTGCAGAACGAGAAGCTGTACCTGTACTACCTGCAGAATGGGCGGGATATGTACGTGGACCAGGAACTG
GACATCAACCGGCTGTCCGACTACGATGTGGACCACATCGTGCCTCAGAGCTTTCTGAAGGACGACTCCA
TCGACAACAAGGTGCTGACCAGAAGCGACAAGGCCCGGGGCAAGAGCGACAACGTGCCCTCCGAAGAGGT
CGTGAAGAAGATGAAGAACTACTGGCGGCAGCTGCTGAACGCCAAGCTGATTACCCAGAGAAAGTTCGAC
AATCTGACCAAGGCCGAGAGAGGCGGCCTGAGCGAACTGGATAAGGCCGGCTTCATCAAGAGACAGCTGG
TGGAAACCCGGCAGATCACAAAGCACGTGGCACAGATCCTGGACTCCCGGATGAACACTAAGTACGACGA
GAATGACAAGCTGATCCGGGAAGTGAAAGTGATCACCCTGAAGTCCAAGCTGGTGTCCGATTTCCGGAAG
GATTTCCAGTTTTACAAAGTGCGCGAGATCAACAACTACCACCACGCCCACGACGCCTACCTGAACGCCG
TCGTGGGAACCGCCCTGATCAAAAAGTACCCTAAGCTGGAAAGCGAGTTCGTGTACGGCGACTACAAGGT
GTACGACGTGCGGAAGATGATCGCCAAGAGCGAGCAGGAAATCGGCAAGGCTACCGCCAAGTACTTCTTC
TACAGCAACATCATGAACTTTTTCAAGACCGAGATTACCCTGGCCAACGGCGAGATCCGGAAGCGGCCTC
TGATCGAGACAAACGGCGAAACCGGGGAGATCGTGTGGGATAAGGGCCGGGATTTTGCCACCGTGCGGAA
AGTGCTGAGCATGCCCCAAGTGAATATCGTGAAAAAGACCGAGGTGCAGACAGGCGGCTTCAGCAAAGAG
TCTATCCTGCCCAAGAGGAACAGCGATAAGCTGATCGCCAGAAAGAAGGACTGGGACCCTAAGAAGTACG
GCGGCTTCGACAGCCCCACCGTGGCCTATTCTGTGCTGGTGGTGGCCAAAGTGGAAAAGGGCAAGTCCAA
GAAACTGAAGAGTGTGAAAGAGCTGCTGGGGATCACCATCATGGAAAGAAGCAGCTTCGAGAAGAATCCC
ATCGACTTTCTGGAAGCCAAGGGCTACAAAGAAGTGAAAAAGGACCTGATCATCAAGCTGCCTAAGTACT
CCCTGTTCGAGCTGGAAAACGGCCGGAAGAGAATGCTGGCCTCTGCCGGCGAACTGCAGAAGGGAAACGA
ACTGGCCCTGCCCTCCAAATATGTGAACTTCCTGTACCTGGCCAGCCACTATGAGAAGCTGAAGGGCTCC
CCCGAGGATAATGAGCAGAAACAGCTGTTTGTGGAACAGCACAAGCACTACCTGGACGAGATCATCGAGC
AGATCAGCGAGTTCTCCAAGAGAGTGATCCTGGCCGACGCTAATCTGGACAAAGTGCTGTCCGCCTACAA
CAAGCACCGGGATAAGCCCATCAGAGAGCAGGCCGAGAATATCATCCACCTGTTTACCCTGACCAATCTG
GGAGCCCCTGCCGCCTTCAAGTACTTTGACACCACCATCGACCGGAAGAGGTACACCAGCACCAAAGAGG
TGCTGGACGCCACCCTGATCCACCAGAGCATCACCGGCCTGTACGAGACACGGATCGACCTGTCTCAGCT
GGGAGGCGACAGCGCTGGAGGAGGTGGAAGCGGAGGAGGAGGAAGCGGAGGAGGAGGTAGCGGACCTAAG
AAAAAGAGGAAGGTGGCGGCCGCTGGATCCGGACGGGCTGACGCATTGGACGATTTTGATCTGGATATGC
TGGGAAGTGACGCCCTCGATGATTTTGACCTTGACATGCTTGGTTCGGATGCCCTTGATGACTTTGACCT
CGACATGCTCGGCAGTGACGCCCTTGATGATTTCGACCTGGACATGCTGATTAACTGTACGGGCGGCGGG
TCCGGAGGAGAGGGCAGAGGAAGTCTCCTAACATGCGGTGACGTGGAGGAGAATCCTGGCCCATGTACGG
CCACCATGGCTTCAAACTTTACTCAGTTCGTGCTCGTGGACAATGGTGGGACAGGGGATGTGACAGTGGC
TCCTTCTAATTTCGCTAATGGGGTGGCAGAGTGGATCAGCTCCAACTCACGGAGCCAGGCCTACAAGGTG
ACATGCAGCGTCAGGCAGTCTAGTGCCCAGAAGAGAAAGTATACCATCAAGGTGGAGGTCCCCAAAGTGG
CTACCCAGACAGTGGGCGGAGTCGAACTGCCTGTCGCCGCTTGGAGGTCCTACCTGAACATGGAGCTCAC
TATCCCAATTTTCGCTACCAATTCTGACTGTGAACTCATCGTGAAGGCAATGCAGGGGCTCCTCAAAGAC
GGTAATCCTATCCCTTCCGCCATCGCCGCTAACTCAGGTATCTACAGCGCTGGAGGAGGTGGAAGCGGAG
GAGGAGGAAGCGGAGGAGGAGGTAGCGGACCTAAGAAAAAGAGGAAGGTGGCGGCCGCTGGATCCCCTTC
AGGGCAGATCAGCAACCAGGCCCTGGCTCTGGCCCCTAGCTCCGCTCCAGTGCTGGCCCAGACTATGGTG
CCCTCTAGTGCTATGGTGCCTCTGGCCCAGCCACCTGCTCCAGCCCCTGTGCTGACCCCAGGACCACCCC
AGTCACTGAGCGCTCCAGTGCCCAAGTCTACACAGGCCGGCGAGGGGACTCTGAGTGAAGCTCTGCTGCA
CCTGCAGTTCGACGCTGATGAGGACCTGGGAGCTCTGCTGGGGAACAGCACCGATCCCGGAGTGTTCACA
GATCTGGCCTCCGTGGACAACTCTGAGTTTCAGCAGCTGCTGAATCAGGGCGTGTCCATGTCTCATAGTA
CAGCCGAACCAATGCTGATGGAGTACCCCGAAGCCATTACCCGGCTGGTGACCGGCAGCCAGCGGCCCCC
CGACCCCGCTCCAACTCCCCTGGGAACCAGCGGCCTGCCTAATGGGCTGTCCGGAGATGAAGACTTCTCA
AGCATCGCTGATATGGACTTTAGTGCCCTGCTGTCACAGATTTCCTCTAGTGGGCAGGGAGGAGGTGGAA
GCGGCTTCAGCGTGGACACCAGTGCCCTGCTGGACCTGTTCAGCCCCTCGGTGACCGTGCCCGACATGAG
CCTGCCTGACCTTGACAGCAGCCTGGCCAGTATCCAAGAGCTCCTGTCTCCCCAGGAGCCCCCCAGGCCT
CCCGAGGCAGAGAACAGCAGCCCGGATTCAGGGAAGCAGCTGGTGCACTACACAGCGCAGCCGCTGTTCC
TGCTGGACCCCGGCTCCGTGGACACCGGGAGCAACGACCTGCCGGTGCTGTTTGAGCTGGGAGAGGGCTC
CTACTTCTCCGAAGGGGACGGCTTCGCCGAGGACCCCACCATCTCCCTGCTGACAGGCTCGGAGCCTCCC
AAAGCCAAGGACCCCACTGTCTCCTGTACATGAGAATTCCGCCCCCCCCCCCTCTCCCTCCCCCCCCCCT
AACGTTACTGGCCGAAGCCGCTTGGAATAAGGCCGGTGTGCGTTTGTCTATATGTTATTTTCCACCATAT
TGCCGTCTTTTGGCAATGTGAGGGCCCGGAAACCTGGCCCTGTCTTCTTGACGAGCATTCCTAGGGGTCT
TTCCCCTCTCGCCAAAGGAATGCAAGGTCTGTTGAATGTCGTGAAGGAAGCAGTTCCTCTGGAAGCTTCT
TGAAGACAAACAACGTCTGTAGCGACCCTTTGCAGGCAGCGGAACCCCCCACCTGGCGACAGGTGCCTCT
GCGGCCAAAAGCCACGTGTATAAGATACACCTGCAAAGGCGGCACAACCCCAGTGCCACGTTGTGAGTTG
GATAGTTGTGGAAAGAGTCAAATGGCTCTCCTCAAGCGTATTCAACAAGGGGCTGAAGGATGCCCAGAAG
GTACCCCATTGTATGGGATCTGATCTGGGGCCTCGGTGCACATGCTTTACATGTGTTTAGTCGAGGTTAA
AAAACGTCTAGGCCCCCCGAACCACGGGGACGTGGTTTTCCTTTGAAAAACACGATGATAATATGGCCAC
AACCATGGCCAAGCCTTTGTCTCAAGAAGAATCCACCCTCATTGAAAGAGCAACGGCTACAATCAACAGC
ATCCCCATCTCTGAAGACTACAGCGTCGCCAGCGCAGCTCTCTCTAGCGACGGCCGCATCTTCACTGGTG
TCAATGTATATCATTTTACTGGGGGACCTTGTGCAGAACTCGTGGTGCTGGGCACTGCTGCTGCTGCGGC
AGCTGGCAACCTGACTTGTATCGTCGCGATCGGAAATGAGAACAGGGGCATCTTGAGCCCCTGCGGACGG
TGCCGACAGGTGCTTCTCGATCTGCATCCTGGGATCAAAGCCATAGTGAAGGACAGTGATGGACAGCCGA
CGGCAGTTGGGATTCGTGAATTGCTGCCCTCTGGTTATGTGTGGGAGGGCTGACGACTGTGCCTTCTAGT
TGCCAGCCATCTGTTGTTTGCCCCTCCCCCGTGCCTTCCTTGACCCTGGAAGGTGCCACTCCCACTGTCC
TTTCCTAATAAAATGAGGAAATTGCATCGCATTGTCTGAGTAGGTGTCATTCTATTCTGGGGGGTGGGGT
GGGGCAGGACAGCAAGGGGGAGGATTGGGAAGTCAATAGCAGGCATGCTGGGGATGCGGTGGGCTCTATG
GACTAGTCTCGAGATATCTAGACCCAGCTTTCTTGTACAAAGTGGTACTAGTTAAAAGTTTTGTTACTTT
ATAGAAGAAATTTTGAGTTTTTGTTTTTTTTTAATAAATAAATAAACATAAATAAATTGTTTGTTGAATT
TATTATTAGTATGTAAGTGTAAATATAATAAAACTTAATATCTATTCAAATTAATAAATAAACCTCGATA
TACAGACCGATAAAACACATGCGTCAATTTTACGCATGATTATCTTTAACGTACGTCACAATATGATTAT
CTTTCTAGGGTTAATCTAGTATACGCGTATGCGGCCGCTTAATTAATCCAGCTTTTGTTCCCTTTAGTGA
GGGTTAATTGCGCGCTTGGCGTAATCATGGTCATAGCTGTTTCCTGTGTGAAATTGTTATCCGCTCACAA
TTCCACACAACATACGAGCCGGAAGCATAAAGTGTAAAGCCTGGGGTGCCTAATGAGTGAGCTAACTCAC
ATTAATTGCGTTGCGCTCACTGCCCGCTTTCCAGTCGGGAAACCTGTCGTGCCAGCTGCATTAATGAATC
GGCCAACGCGCGGGGAGAGGCGGTTTGCGTATTGGGCGCTCTTCCGCTTCCTCGCTCACTGACTCGCTGC
GCTCGGTCGTTCGGCTGCGGCGAGCGGTATCAGCTCACTCAAAGGCGGTAATACGGTTATCCACAGAATC
AGGGGATAACGCAGGAAAGAACATGTGAGCAAAAGGCCAGCAAAAGGCCAGGAACCGTAAAAAGGCCGCG
TTGCTGGCGTTTTTCCATAGGCTCCGCCCCCCTGACGAGCATCACAAAAATCGACGCTCAAGTCAGAGGT
GGCGAAACCCGACAGGACTATAAAGATACCAGGCGTTTCCCCCTGGAAGCTCCCTCGTGCGCTCTCCTGT
TCCGACCCTGCCGCTTACCGGATACCTGTCCGCCTTTCTCCCTTCGGGAAGCGTGGCGCTTTCTCATAGC
TCACGCTGTAGGTATCTCAGTTCGGTGTAGGTCGTTCGCTCCAAGCTGGGCTGTGTGCACGAACCCCCCG
TTCAGCCCGACCGCTGCGCCTTATCCGGTAACTATCGTCTTGAGTCCAACCCGGTAAGACACGACTTATC
GCCACTGGCAGCAGCCACTGGTAACAGGATTAGCAGAGCGAGGTATGTAGGCGGTGCTACAGAGTTCTTG
AAGTGGTGGCCTAACTACGGCTACACTAGAAGGACAGTATTTGGTATCTGCGCTCTGCTGAAGCCAGTTA
CCTTCGGAAAAAGAGTTGGTAGCTCTTGATCCGGCAAACAAACCACCGCTGGTAGCGGTGGTTTTTTTGT
TTGCAAGCAGCAGATTACGCGCAGAAAAAAAGGATCTCAAGAAGATCCTTTGATCTTTTCTACGGGGTCT
GACGCTCAGTGGAACGAAAACTCACGTTAAGGGATTTTGGTCATGAGATTATCAAAAAGGATCTTCACCT
AGATCCTTTTAAATTAAAAATGAAGTTTTAAATCAATCTAAAGTATATATGAGTAAACTTGGTCTGACAG
TTACCAATGCTTAATCAGTGAGGCACCTATCTCAGCGATCTGTCTATTTCGTTCATCCATAGTTGCCTGA
CTCCCCGTCGTGTAGATAACTACGATACGGGAGGGCTTACCATCTGGCCCCAGTGCTGCAATGATACCGC
GAGACCCACGCTCACCGGCTCCAGATTTATCAGCAATAAACCAGCCAGCCGGAAGGGCCGAGCGCAGAAG
TGGTCCTGCAACTTTATCCGCCTCCATCCAGTCTATTAATTGTTGCCGGGAAGCTAGAGTAAGTAGTTCG
CCAGTTAATAGTTTGCGCAACGTTGTTGCCATTGCTACAGGCATCGTGGTGTCACGCTCGTCGTTTGGTA
TGGCTTCATTCAGCTCCGGTTCCCAACGATCAAGGCGAGTTACATGATCCCCCATGTTGTGCAAAAAAGC
GGTTAGCTCCTTCGGTCCTCCGATCGTTGTCAGAAGTAAGTTGGCCGCAGTGTTATCACTCATGGTTATG
GCAGCACTGCATAATTCTCTTACTGTCATGCCATCCGTAAGATGCTTTTCTGTGACTGGTGAGTACTCAA
CCAAGTCATTCTGAGAATAGTGTATGCGGCGACCGAGTTGCTCTTGCCCGGCGTCAATACGGGATAATAC
CGCGCCACATAGCAGAACTTTAAAAGTGCTCATCATTGGAAAACGTTCTTCGGGGCGAAAACTCTCAAGG
ATCTTACCGCTGTTGAGATCCAGTTCGATGTAACCCACTCGTGCACCCAACTGATCTTCAGCATCTTTTA
CTTTCACCAGCGTTTCTGGGTGAGCAAAAACAGGAAGGCAAAATGCCGCAAAAAAGGGAATAAGGGCGAC
ACGGAAATGTTGAATACTCATACTCTTCCTTTTTCAATATTATTGAAGCATTTATCAGGGTTATTGTCTC
ATGAGCGGATACATATTTGAATGTATTTAGAAAAATAAACAAATAGGGGTTCCGCGCACATTTCCCCGAA
AAGTGCCAC
Features (pLannotate 1.2.2; 24 found; start..end, strand, type, name):
     30..458     -  rep_origin     f1 ori (sequence partly withheld): f1 bacteriophage origin of replication; arrow indicates direction of (+) strand synthesis
    463..618     -  CDS            lacZα (fragment): LacZα fragment of β-galactosidase; lacZ fragment
    626..644     +  promoter       T7 promoter: promoter for bacteriophage T7 RNA polymerase
    998..1022    +  protein_bind   attB1: mutant version of attB; recombination site for the Gateway® BP reaction BP Clonase™
   1492..1703    +  promoter       EF-1α core promoter: core promoter for human elongation factor EF-1α
   1704..1817    +  intron         EF-1α intron A (fragment): intron upstream of the start codon of human EF-1α
   2447..2650    +  intron         EF-1α intron A: truncated intron upstream of the start codon of human EF-1α
   2690..2737    +  CDS            nucleoplasmin NLS: bipartite nuclear localization signal from nucleoplasmin
   2737..6838    +  CDS            dCas9 (fragment): catalytically dead mutant of the Cas9 endonuclease from the Streptococcus pyogenes Type II CRISPR/Cas system RNA-guided DNA-binding protein that lacks endonuclease activity due to the D10A mutation in the RuvC catalytic domain and the N863A mutation in the HNH catalytic domain
   7184..7573    +  CDS            CAPSD_BPMS2: Experimental evidence at protein level: Swiss-Prot protein existence level 1. Acts as a translational repressor of viral replicase synthesis late in infection. This latter function is the result of capsid protein interaction with an RNA hairpin which contains the replicase ribosome-binding site. From Escherichia phage MS2 (Bacteriophage MS2).
   7664..8206    +  CDS            Rela (fragment): TF65_MOUSE - Also known as Nfkb3. Experimental evidence at protein level: Swiss-Prot protein existence level 1. NF-kappa-B is a pleiotropic transcription factor present in almost all cell types and is the endpoint of a series of signal transduction events that are initiated by a vast array of stimuli related to many biological processes such as inflammation, immunity, differentiation, cell growth, tumorigenesis and apoptosis. NF-kappa-B is a homo- or heterodimeric complex formed by the Rel-like domain- containing proteins RELA/p65, RELB, NFKB1/p105, NFKB1/p50, REL and NFKB2/p52. The heterodime
   8231..8602    +  CDS            HSF1: C-terminal activation domain from the human heat shock transcription factor HSF1
   8627..9199    +  misc_feature   IRES: internal ribosome entry site (IRES) of the encephalomyocarditis virus (EMCV)
   9213..9609    +  CDS            BSD (fragment): blasticidin S deaminase; Aspergillus terreus BSD; confers resistance to blasticidin
   9615..9726    +  polyA_signal   bGH poly(A) signal: bovine growth hormone polyadenylation signal
   9860..9884    -  protein_bind   attB2: mutant version of attB; recombination site for the Gateway® BP reaction BP Clonase™
  10179..10197   -  promoter       T3 promoter: promoter for bacteriophage T3 RNA polymerase
  10240..10262   -  protein_bind   lac operator (fragment): The lac repressor binds to the lac operator to inhibit transcription in E. coli. This inhibition can be relieved by adding lactose or isopropyl-β-D-thiogalactopyranoside (IPTG). lac repressor encoded by lacI
  10266..10296   -  promoter       lac promoter: promoter for the E. coli lac operon
  10311..10332   -  protein_bind   CAP binding site: CAP binding activates transcription in the presence of cAMP. E. coli catabolite activator protein
  10345..10437   -  CDS            lacI (fragment): lac repressor; lacI; The lac repressor binds to the lac operator to inhibit transcription in E. coli. This inhibition can be relieved by adding lactose or isopropyl-β-D-thiogalactopyranoside (IPTG).
  10620..11208   -  rep_origin     ori: high-copy-number ColE1/pMB1/pBR322/pUC origin of replication
  11379..12239   -  CDS            AmpR: β-lactamase; bla; confers resistance to ampicillin, carbenicillin, and related antibiotics
  12240..12344   -  promoter       AmpR promoter: bla
