>Addgene plasmid #112924 | pPB-R1R2_EF1adCas9VP64_T2A_MS2p65HSF1-IRESbsdpA | addgene full sequence | sequence record 217554 | Addgene NGS Result
CTAAATTGTAAGCGTTAATATTTTGTTAAAATTCGCGTTAAATTTTTGTTAAATCAGCTCATTTTTTAAC
CAATAGGCCGAAATCGGCAAAATCCCTTATAAATCAAAAGAATAGACCGAGATAGGGT
[37 nt withheld, positions 129-165]
AAAGAACGTGGACTCCAACGTCAAAGG
[49 nt withheld, positions 193-241]
T
[91 nt withheld, positions 243-333]
G
[124 nt withheld, positions 335-458]
CCCATTCGCCATTCAGGCTGCGCAACTGTTGGGAAGGGCGATCGGTGCGGGCCTCTTCGCTATTACGCCA
GCTGGCGAAAGGGGGATGTGCTGCAAGGCGATTAAGTTGGGTAACGCCAGGGTTTTCCCAGTCACGACGT
TGTAAAACGACGGCCAGTGAGCGCGCGTAATACGACTCACTATAGGGCGAATTGGGGCGCGCCATTCTAG
ATTAACCCTAGAAAGATAGTCTGCGTAAAATTGACGCATGCATTCTTGAAATATTGCTCTCTCTTTCTAA
ATAGCGCGAATCCGTCGCTGTGCATTTAGGACATCTCAGTCGCCGCTTGGAGCTCCCGTGAGGCGTGCTT
GTCAATGCGGTAAGTGTCACTGATTTTGAACTATAACGACCGCGTGAGTCAAAATGACGCATGATTATCT
TTTACGTGACTTTTAAGATTTAACTCATACGATAATTATATTGTTATTTCATGTTCTACTTACGTGATAA
CTTATTATATATATATTTTCTTGTTATAGATATCAACTAGAATGCTAGCACAAGTTTGTACAAAAAAGCA
GGCTGGCGCCGGAACCAATTCAGTCGACTGGATCCACGCGTGAGGGGCGCGGAAGCCGGGGCGGAGGAGG
AGCCAACCCCGGGCTGGGCTGAGACCCGCAGAGGAAGACGCTCTAGGGATTTGTCCCGGACTAGCGAGAT
GGCAAGGCTGAGGACGGGAGGCTGATTGAGAGGCGAAGGTACACCCTAATCTCAATACAACCTTTGGAGC
TAAGCCAGCAATGGTAGAGGGAAGATTCTGCACGTCCCTTCCAGGCGGCCTCCCCGTCACCACCCCCCCC
AACCCGCCCCGACCGGAGCTGAGAGTAATTCATACAAAAGGACTCGCCCCTGCCTTGGGGAATCCCAGGG
ACCGTCGTTAAACTCCCACTAACGTAGAACCCAGAGATCGCTGCGTTCCCGCCCCCTCACCCGCCCGCTC
TCGTCATCACTGAGGTGGAGAAGAGCATGCGTGAGGCTCCGGTGCCCGTCAGTGGGCAGAGCGCACATCG
CCCACAGTCCCCGAGAAGTTGGGGGGAGGGGTCGGCAATTGAACCGGTGCCTAGAGAAAGTGGCGCGGGG
TAAACTGGGAAAGTGATGTCGTGTACTGGCTCCGCCTTTTTCCCGAGGGTGGGGGAGAACCGTATATAAG
TGCAGTAGTCGCCGTGAACGTTCTTTTTCGCAACGGGTTTGCCGCCAGAACACAGGTAAGTGCCGTGTGT
GGTTCCCGCGGGCCTGGCCTCTTTACGGGTTATGGCCCTTGCGTGCCTTGAATTACTTCCACGCCCCTGG
CTGCAGTACGTGATTCTTGATCCCGAGCTTCGGGTTGGAAGTGGGTGGGAGAGTTCGAGGCCTTGCGCTT
AAGGAGCCCCTTCGCCTCGTGCTTGAGTTGAGGCCTGGCCTGGGCGCTGGGGCCGCCGCGTGCGAATCTG
GTGGCACCTTCGCGCCTGTCTCGCTGCTTTCGATAAGTCTCTAGCCATTTAAAATTTTTGATGACCTGCT
GCGACGCTTTTTTTCTGGCAAGATAGTCTTGTAAATGCGGGCCAAGATCTGCACACTGGTATTTCGGTTT
TTGGGGCCGCGGGCGGCGACGGGGCCCGTGCGTCCCAGCGCACATGTTCGGCGAGGCGGGGCCTGCGAGC
GCGGCCACCGAGAATCGGACGGGGGTAGTCTCAAGCTGGCCGGCCTGCTCTGGTGCCTGGCCTCGCGCCG
CCGTGTATCGCCCCGCCCTGGGCGGCAAGGCTGGCCCGGTCGGCACCAGTTGCGTGAGCGGAAAGATGGC
CGCTTCCCGGCCCTGCTGCAGGGAGCTCAAAATGGAGGACGCGGCGCTCGGGAGAGCGGGCGGGTGAGTC
ACCCACACAAAGGAAAAGGGCCTTTCCGTCCTCAGCCGTCGCTTCATGTGACTCCACGGAGTACCGGGCG
CCGTCCAGGCACCTCGATTAGTTCTCGAGCTTTTGGAGTACGTCGTCTTTAGGTTGGGGGGAGGGGTTTT
ATGCGATGGAGTTTCCCCACACTGAGTGGGTGGAGACTGAAGTTAGGCCAGCTTGGCACTTGATGTAATT
CTCCTTGGAATTTGCCCTTTTTGAGTTTGGATCTTGGTTCATTCTCAAGCCTCAGACAGTGGTTCAAAGT
TTTTTTCTTCCATTTCAGGTGTCGTGGAAGCTTGGCGCGCCCGTACGGCCACCATGAAAAGGCCGGCGGC
CACGAAAAAGGCCGGCCAGGCAAAAAAGAAAAAGGACAAGAAGTACAGCATCGGCCTGGCCATCGGCACC
AACTCTGTGGGCTGGGCCGTGATCACCGACGAGTACAAGGTGCCCAGCAAGAAATTCAAGGTGCTGGGCA
ACACCGACCGGCACAGCATCAAGAAGAACCTGATCGGAGCCCTGCTGTTCGACAGCGGCGAAACAGCCGA
GGCCACCCGGCTGAAGAGAACCGCCAGAAGAAGATACACCAGACGGAAGAACCGGATCTGCTATCTGCAA
GAGATCTTCAGCAACGAGATGGCCAAGGTGGACGACAGCTTCTTCCACAGACTGGAAGAGTCCTTCCTGG
TGGAAGAGGATAAGAAGCACGAGCGGCACCCCATCTTCGGCAACATCGTGGACGAGGTGGCCTACCACGA
GAAGTACCCCACCATCTACCACCTGAGAAAGAAACTGGTGGACAGCACCGACAAGGCCGACCTGCGGCTG
ATCTATCTGGCCCTGGCCCACATGATCAAGTTCCGGGGCCACTTCCTGATCGAGGGCGACCTGAACCCCG
ACAACAGCGACGTGGACAAGCTGTTCATCCAGCTGGTGCAGACCTACAACCAGCTGTTCGAGGAAAACCC
CATCAACGCCAGCGGCGTGGACGCCAAGGCCATCCTGTCTGCCAGACTGAGCAAGAGCAGACGGCTGGAA
AATCTGATCGCCCAGCTGCCCGGCGAGAAGAAGAATGGCCTGTTCGGCAACCTGATTGCCCTGAGCCTGG
GCCTGACCCCCAACTTCAAGAGCAACTTCGACCTGGCCGAGGATGCCAAACTGCAGCTGAGCAAGGACAC
CTACGACGACGACCTGGACAACCTGCTGGCCCAGATCGGCGACCAGTACGCCGACCTGTTTCTGGCCGCC
AAGAACCTGTCCGACGCCATCCTGCTGAGCGACATCCTGAGAGTGAACACCGAGATCACCAAGGCCCCCC
TGAGCGCCTCTATGATCAAGAGATACGACGAGCACCACCAGGACCTGACCCTGCTGAAAGCTCTCGTGCG
GCAGCAGCTGCCTGAGAAGTACAAAGAGATTTTCTTCGACCAGAGCAAGAACGGCTACGCCGGCTACATT
GACGGCGGAGCCAGCCAGGAAGAGTTCTACAAGTTCATCAAGCCCATCCTGGAAAAGATGGACGGCACCG
AGGAACTGCTCGTGAAGCTGAACAGAGAGGACCTGCTGCGGAAGCAGCGGACCTTCGACAACGGCAGCAT
CCCCCACCAGATCCACCTGGGAGAGCTGCACGCCATTCTGCGGCGGCAGGAAGATTTTTACCCATTCCTG
AAGGACAACCGGGAAAAGATCGAGAAGATCCTGACCTTCCGCATCCCCTACTACGTGGGCCCTCTGGCCA
GGGGAAACAGCAGATTCGCCTGGATGACCAGAAAGAGCGAGGAAACCATCACCCCCTGGAACTTCGAGGA
AGTGGTGGACAAGGGCGCTTCCGCCCAGAGCTTCATCGAGCGGATGACCAACTTCGATAAGAACCTGCCC
AACGAGAAGGTGCTGCCCAAGCACAGCCTGCTGTACGAGTACTTCACCGTGTATAACGAGCTGACCAAAG
TGAAATACGTGACCGAGGGAATGAGAAAGCCCGCCTTCCTGAGCGGCGAGCAGAAAAAGGCCATCGTGGA
CCTGCTGTTCAAGACCAACCGGAAAGTGACCGTGAAGCAGCTGAAAGAGGACTACTTCAAGAAAATCGAG
TGCTTCGACTCCGTGGAAATCTCCGGCGTGGAAGATCGGTTCAACGCCTCCCTGGGCACATACCACGATC
TGCTGAAAATTATCAAGGACAAGGACTTCCTGGACAATGAGGAAAACGAGGACATTCTGGAAGATATCGT
GCTGACCCTGACACTGTTTGAGGACAGAGAGATGATCGAGGAACGGCTGAAAACCTATGCCCACCTGTTC
GACGACAAAGTGATGAAGCAGCTGAAGCGGCGGAGATACACCGGCTGGGGCAGGCTGAGCCGGAAGCTGA
TCAACGGCATCCGGGACAAGCAGTCCGGCAAGACAATCCTGGATTTCCTGAAGTCCGACGGCTTCGCCAA
CAGAAACTTCATGCAGCTGATCCACGACGACAGCCTGACCTTTAAAGAGGACATCCAGAAAGCCCAGGTG
TCCGGCCAGGGCGATAGCCTGCACGAGCACATTGCCAATCTGGCCGGCAGCCCCGCCATTAAGAAGGGCA
TCCTGCAGACAGTGAAGGTGGTGGACGAGCTCGTGAAAGTGATGGGCCGGCACAAGCCCGAGAACATCGT
GATCGAAATGGCCAGAGAGAACCAGACCACCCAGAAGGGACAGAAGAACAGCCGCGAGAGAATGAAGCGG
ATCGAAGAGGGCATCAAAGAGCTGGGCAGCCAGATCCTGAAAGAACACCCCGTGGAAAACACCCAGCTGC
AGAACGAGAAGCTGTACCTGTACTACCTGCAGAATGGGCGGGATATGTACGTGGACCAGGAACTGGACAT
CAACCGGCTGTCCGACTACGATGTGGACCACATCGTGCCTCAGAGCTTTCTGAAGGACGACTCCATCGAC
AACAAGGTGCTGACCAGAAGCGACAAGGCCCGGGGCAAGAGCGACAACGTGCCCTCCGAAGAGGTCGTGA
AGAAGATGAAGAACTACTGGCGGCAGCTGCTGAACGCCAAGCTGATTACCCAGAGAAAGTTCGACAATCT
GACCAAGGCCGAGAGAGGCGGCCTGAGCGAACTGGATAAGGCCGGCTTCATCAAGAGACAGCTGGTGGAA
ACCCGGCAGATCACAAAGCACGTGGCACAGATCCTGGACTCCCGGATGAACACTAAGTACGACGAGAATG
ACAAGCTGATCCGGGAAGTGAAAGTGATCACCCTGAAGTCCAAGCTGGTGTCCGATTTCCGGAAGGATTT
CCAGTTTTACAAAGTGCGCGAGATCAACAACTACCACCACGCCCACGACGCCTACCTGAACGCCGTCGTG
GGAACCGCCCTGATCAAAAAGTACCCTAAGCTGGAAAGCGAGTTCGTGTACGGCGACTACAAGGTGTACG
ACGTGCGGAAGATGATCGCCAAGAGCGAGCAGGAAATCGGCAAGGCTACCGCCAAGTACTTCTTCTACAG
CAACATCATGAACTTTTTCAAGACCGAGATTACCCTGGCCAACGGCGAGATCCGGAAGCGGCCTCTGATC
GAGACAAACGGCGAAACCGGGGAGATCGTGTGGGATAAGGGCCGGGATTTTGCCACCGTGCGGAAAGTGC
TGAGCATGCCCCAAGTGAATATCGTGAAAAAGACCGAGGTGCAGACAGGCGGCTTCAGCAAAGAGTCTAT
CCTGCCCAAGAGGAACAGCGATAAGCTGATCGCCAGAAAGAAGGACTGGGACCCTAAGAAGTACGGCGGC
TTCGACAGCCCCACCGTGGCCTATTCTGTGCTGGTGGTGGCCAAAGTGGAAAAGGGCAAGTCCAAGAAAC
TGAAGAGTGTGAAAGAGCTGCTGGGGATCACCATCATGGAAAGAAGCAGCTTCGAGAAGAATCCCATCGA
CTTTCTGGAAGCCAAGGGCTACAAAGAAGTGAAAAAGGACCTGATCATCAAGCTGCCTAAGTACTCCCTG
TTCGAGCTGGAAAACGGCCGGAAGAGAATGCTGGCCTCTGCCGGCGAACTGCAGAAGGGAAACGAACTGG
CCCTGCCCTCCAAATATGTGAACTTCCTGTACCTGGCCAGCCACTATGAGAAGCTGAAGGGCTCCCCCGA
GGATAATGAGCAGAAACAGCTGTTTGTGGAACAGCACAAGCACTACCTGGACGAGATCATCGAGCAGATC
AGCGAGTTCTCCAAGAGAGTGATCCTGGCCGACGCTAATCTGGACAAAGTGCTGTCCGCCTACAACAAGC
ACCGGGATAAGCCCATCAGAGAGCAGGCCGAGAATATCATCCACCTGTTTACCCTGACCAATCTGGGAGC
CCCTGCCGCCTTCAAGTACTTTGACACCACCATCGACCGGAAGAGGTACACCAGCACCAAAGAGGTGCTG
GACGCCACCCTGATCCACCAGAGCATCACCGGCCTGTACGAGACACGGATCGACCTGTCTCAGCTGGGAG
GCGACAGCGCTGGAGGAGGTGGAAGCGGAGGAGGAGGAAGCGGAGGAGGAGGTAGCGGACCTAAGAAAAA
GAGGAAGGTGGCGGCCGCTGGATCCGGACGGGCTGACGCATTGGACGATTTTGATCTGGATATGCTGGGA
AGTGACGCCCTCGATGATTTTGACCTTGACATGCTTGGTTCGGATGCCCTTGATGACTTTGACCTCGACA
TGCTCGGCAGTGACGCCCTTGATGATTTCGACCTGGACATGCTGATTAACTGTACGGGCGGCGGGTCCGG
AGGAGAGGGCAGAGGAAGTCTCCTAACATGCGGTGACGTGGAGGAGAATCCTGGCCCATGTACGGCCACC
ATGGCTTCAAACTTTACTCAGTTCGTGCTCGTGGACAATGGTGGGACAGGGGATGTGACAGTGGCTCCTT
CTAATTTCGCTAATGGGGTGGCAGAGTGGATCAGCTCCAACTCACGGAGCCAGGCCTACAAGGTGACATG
CAGCGTCAGGCAGTCTAGTGCCCAGAAGAGAAAGTATACCATCAAGGTGGAGGTCCCCAAAGTGGCTACC
CAGACAGTGGGCGGAGTCGAACTGCCTGTCGCCGCTTGGAGGTCCTACCTGAACATGGAGCTCACTATCC
CAATTTTCGCTACCAATTCTGACTGTGAACTCATCGTGAAGGCAATGCAGGGGCTCCTCAAAGACGGTAA
TCCTATCCCTTCCGCCATCGCCGCTAACTCAGGTATCTACAGCGCTGGAGGAGGTGGAAGCGGAGGAGGA
GGAAGCGGAGGAGGAGGTAGCGGACCTAAGAAAAAGAGGAAGGTGGCGGCCGCTGGATCCCCTTCAGGGC
AGATCAGCAACCAGGCCCTGGCTCTGGCCCCTAGCTCCGCTCCAGTGCTGGCCCAGACTATGGTGCCCTC
TAGTGCTATGGTGCCTCTGGCCCAGCCACCTGCTCCAGCCCCTGTGCTGACCCCAGGACCACCCCAGTCA
CTGAGCGCTCCAGTGCCCAAGTCTACACAGGCCGGCGAGGGGACTCTGAGTGAAGCTCTGCTGCACCTGC
AGTTCGACGCTGATGAGGACCTGGGAGCTCTGCTGGGGAACAGCACCGATCCCGGAGTGTTCACAGATCT
GGCCTCCGTGGACAACTCTGAGTTTCAGCAGCTGCTGAATCAGGGCGTGTCCATGTCTCATAGTACAGCC
GAACCAATGCTGATGGAGTACCCCGAAGCCATTACCCGGCTGGTGACCGGCAGCCAGCGGCCCCCCGACC
CCGCTCCAACTCCCCTGGGAACCAGCGGCCTGCCTAATGGGCTGTCCGGAGATGAAGACTTCTCAAGCAT
CGCTGATATGGACTTTAGTGCCCTGCTGTCACAGATTTCCTCTAGTGGGCAGGGAGGAGGTGGAAGCGGC
TTCAGCGTGGACACCAGTGCCCTGCTGGACCTGTTCAGCCCCTCGGTGACCGTGCCCGACATGAGCCTGC
CTGACCTTGACAGCAGCCTGGCCAGTATCCAAGAGCTCCTGTCTCCCCAGGAGCCCCCCAGGCCTCCCGA
GGCAGAGAACAGCAGCCCGGATTCAGGGAAGCAGCTGGTGCACTACACAGCGCAGCCGCTGTTCCTGCTG
GACCCCGGCTCCGTGGACACCGGGAGCAACGACCTGCCGGTGCTGTTTGAGCTGGGAGAGGGCTCCTACT
TCTCCGAAGGGGACGGCTTCGCCGAGGACCCCACCATCTCCCTGCTGACAGGCTCGGAGCCTCCCAAAGC
CAAGGACCCCACTGTCTCCTGTACATGAGAATTCCGCCCCCCCCCCCTCTCCCTCCCCCCCCCCTAACGT
TACTGGCCGAAGCCGCTTGGAATAAGGCCGGTGTGCGTTTGTCTATATGTTATTTTCCACCATATTGCCG
TCTTTTGGCAATGTGAGGGCCCGGAAACCTGGCCCTGTCTTCTTGACGAGCATTCCTAGGGGTCTTTCCC
CTCTCGCCAAAGGAATGCAAGGTCTGTTGAATGTCGTGAAGGAAGCAGTTCCTCTGGAAGCTTCTTGAAG
ACAAACAACGTCTGTAGCGACCCTTTGCAGGCAGCGGAACCCCCCACCTGGCGACAGGTGCCTCTGCGGC
CAAAAGCCACGTGTATAAGATACACCTGCAAAGGCGGCACAACCCCAGTGCCACGTTGTGAGTTGGATAG
TTGTGGAAAGAGTCAAATGGCTCTCCTCAAGCGTATTCAACAAGGGGCTGAAGGATGCCCAGAAGGTACC
CCATTGTATGGGATCTGATCTGGGGCCTCGGTGCACATGCTTTACATGTGTTTAGTCGAGGTTAAAAAAA
CGTCTAGGCCCCCCGAACCACGGGGACGTGGTTTTCCTTTGAAAAACACGATGATAATATGGCCACAACC
ATGGCCAAGCCTTTGTCTCAAGAAGAATCCACCCTCATTGAAAGAGCAACGGCTACAATCAACAGCATCC
CCATCTCTGAAGACTACAGCGTCGCCAGCGCAGCTCTCTCTAGCGACGGCCGCATCTTCACTGGTGTCAA
TGTATATCATTTTACTGGGGGACCTTGTGCAGAACTCGTGGTGCTGGGCACTGCTGCTGCTGCGGCAGCT
GGCAACCTGACTTGTATCGTCGCGATCGGAAATGAGAACAGGGGCATCTTGAGCCCCTGCGGACGGTGCC
GACAGGTGCTTCTCGATCTGCATCCTGGGATCAAAGCCATAGTGAAGGACAGTGATGGACAGCCGACGGC
AGTTGGGATTCGTGAATTGCTGCCCTCTGGTTATGTGTGGGAGGGCCGACTGTGCCTTCTAGTTGCCAGC
CATCTGTTGTTTGCCCCTCCCCCGTGCCTTCCTTGACCCTGGAAGGTGCCACTCCCACTGTCCTTTCCTA
ATAAAATGAGGAAATTGCATCGCATTGTCTGAGTAGGTGTCATTCTATTCTGGGGGGTGGGGTGGGGCAG
GACAGCAAGGGGGAGGATTGGGAAGTCAATAGCAGGCATGCTGGGGATGCGGTGGGCTCTATGGACTAGT
CTCGAGATATCTAGACCCAGCTTTCTTGTACAAAGTGGTACTAGTTAAAAGTTTTGTTACTTTATAGAAG
AAATTTTGAGTTTTTGTTTTTTTTTAATAAATAAATAAACATAAATAAATTGTTTGTTGAATTTATTATT
AGTATGTAAGTGTAAATATAATAAAACTTAATATCTATTCAAATTAATAAATAAACCTCGATATACAGAC
CGATAAAACACATGCGTCAATTTTACGCATGATTATCTTTAACGTACGTCACAATATGATTATCTTTCTA
GGGTTAATCTAGTATACGCGTATGCGGCCGCTTAATTAATCCAGCTTTTGTTCCCTTTAGTGAGGGTTAA
TTGCGCGCTTGGCGTAATCATGGTCATAGCTGTTTCCTGTGTGAAATTGTTATCCGCTCACAATTCCACA
CAACATACGAGCCGGAAGCATAAAGTGTAAAGCCTGGGGTGCCTAATGAGTGAGCTAACTCACATTAATT
GCGTTGCGCTCACTGCCCGCTTTCCAGTCGGGAAACCTGTCGTGCCAGCTGCATTAATGAATCGGCCAAC
GCGCGGGGAGAGGCGGTTTGCGTATTGGGCGCTCTTCCGCTTCCTCGCTCACTGACTCGCTGCGCTCGGT
CGTTCGGCTGCGGCGAGCGGTATCAGCTCACTCAAAGGCGGTAATACGGTTATCCACAGAATCAGGGGAT
AACGCAGGAAAGAACATGTGAGCAAAAGGCCAGCAAAAGGCCAGGAACCGTAAAAAGGCCGCGTTGCTGG
CGTTTTTCCATAGGCTCCGCCCCCCTGACGAGCATCACAAAAATCGACGCTCAAGTCAGAGGTGGCGAAA
CCCGACAGGACTATAAAGATACCAGGCGTTTCCCCCTGGAAGCTCCCTCGTGCGCTCTCCTGTTCCGACC
CTGCCGCTTACCGGATACCTGTCCGCCTTTCTCCCTTCGGGAAGCGTGGCGCTTTCTCATAGCTCACGCT
GTAGGTATCTCAGTTCGGTGTAGGTCGTTCGCTCCAAGCTGGGCTGTGTGCACGAACCCCCCGTTCAGCC
CGACCGCTGCGCCTTATCCGGTAACTATCGTCTTGAGTCCAACCCGGTAAGACACGACTTATCGCCACTG
GCAGCAGCCACTGGTAACAGGATTAGCAGAGCGAGGTATGTAGGCGGTGCTACAGAGTTCTTGAAGTGGT
GGCCTAACTACGGCTACACTAGAAGAACAGTATTTGGTATCTGCGCTCTGCTGAAGCCAGTTACCTTCGG
AAAAAGAGTTGGTAGCTCTTGATCCGGCAAACAAACCACCGCTGGTAGCGGTGGTTTTTTTGTTTGCAAG
CAGCAGATTACGCGCAGAAAAAAAGGATCTCAAGAAGATCCTTTGATCTTTTCTACGGGGTCTGACGCTC
AGTGGAACGAAAACTCACGTTAAGGGATTTTGGTCATGAGATTATCAAAAAGGATCTTCACCTAGATCCT
TTTAAATTAAAAATGAAGTTTTAAATCAATCTAAAGTATATATGAGTAAACTTGGTCTGACAGTTACCAA
TGCTTAATCAGTGAGGCACCTATCTCAGCGATCTGTCTATTTCGTTCATCCATAGTTGCCTGACTCCCCG
TCGTGTAGATAACTACGATACGGGAGGGCTTACCATCTGGCCCCAGTGCTGCAATGATACCGCGAGACCC
ACGCTCACCGGCTCCAGATTTATCAGCAATAAACCAGCCAGCCGGAAGGGCCGAGCGCAGAAGTGGTCCT
GCAACTTTATCCGCCTCCATCCAGTCTATTAATTGTTGCCGGGAAGCTAGAGTAAGTAGTTCGCCAGTTA
ATAGTTTGCGCAACGTTGTTGCCATTGCTACAGGCATCGTGGTGTCACGCTCGTCGTTTGGTATGGCTTC
ATTCAGCTCCGGTTCCCAACGATCAAGGCGAGTTACATGATCCCCCATGTTGTGCAAAAAAGCGGTTAGC
TCCTTCGGTCCTCCGATCGTTGTCAGAAGTAAGTTGGCCGCAGTGTTATCACTCATGGTTATGGCAGCAC
TGCATAATTCTCTTACTGTCATGCCATCCGTAAGATGCTTTTCTGTGACTGGTGAGTACTCAACCAAGTC
ATTCTGAGAATAGTGTATGCGGCGACCGAGTTGCTCTTGCCCGGCGTCAATACGGGATAATACCGCGCCA
CATAGCAGAACTTTAAAAGTGCTCATCATTGGAAAACGTTCTTCGGGGCGAAAACTCTCAAGGATCTTAC
CGCTGTTGAGATCCAGTTCGATGTAACCCACTCGTGCACCCAACTGATCTTCAGCATCTTTTACTTTCAC
CAGCGTTTCTGGGTGAGCAAAAACAGGAAGGCAAAATGCCGCAAAAAAGGGAATAAGGGCGACACGGAAA
TGTTGAATACTCATACTCTTCCTTTTTCAATATTATTGAAGCATTTATCAGGGTTATTGTCTCATGAGCG
GATACATATTTGAATGTATTTAGAAAAATAAACAAATAGGGGTTCCGCGCACATTTCCCCGAAAAGTGCC
AC
Features (pLannotate 1.2.2; 23 found; start..end, strand, type, name):
     30..458     -  rep_origin     f1 ori (sequence partly withheld): f1 bacteriophage origin of replication; arrow indicates direction of (+) strand synthesis
    463..618     -  CDS            lacZα (fragment): LacZα fragment of β-galactosidase; lacZ fragment
    626..644     +  promoter       T7 promoter: promoter for bacteriophage T7 RNA polymerase
    998..1022    +  protein_bind   attB1: mutant version of attB; recombination site for the Gateway® BP reaction BP Clonase™
   1492..1703    +  promoter       EF-1α core promoter: core promoter for human elongation factor EF-1α
   1704..2646    +  intron         EF-1α intron A: intron upstream of the start codon of human EF-1α
   2685..2732    +  CDS            nucleoplasmin NLS: bipartite nuclear localization signal from nucleoplasmin
   2732..6833    +  CDS            dCas9 (fragment): catalytically dead mutant of the Cas9 endonuclease from the Streptococcus pyogenes Type II CRISPR/Cas system RNA-guided DNA-binding protein that lacks endonuclease activity due to the D10A mutation in the RuvC catalytic domain and the N863A mutation in the HNH catalytic domain
   7179..7568    +  CDS            CAPSD_BPMS2: Experimental evidence at protein level: Swiss-Prot protein existence level 1. Acts as a translational repressor of viral replicase synthesis late in infection. This latter function is the result of capsid protein interaction with an RNA hairpin which contains the replicase ribosome-binding site. From Escherichia phage MS2 (Bacteriophage MS2).
   7659..8201    +  CDS            Rela (fragment): TF65_MOUSE - Also known as Nfkb3. Experimental evidence at protein level: Swiss-Prot protein existence level 1. NF-kappa-B is a pleiotropic transcription factor present in almost all cell types and is the endpoint of a series of signal transduction events that are initiated by a vast array of stimuli related to many biological processes such as inflammation, immunity, differentiation, cell growth, tumorigenesis and apoptosis. NF-kappa-B is a homo- or heterodimeric complex formed by the Rel-like domain- containing proteins RELA/p65, RELB, NFKB1/p105, NFKB1/p50, REL and NFKB2/p52. The heterodime
   8226..8597    +  CDS            HSF1: C-terminal activation domain from the human heat shock transcription factor HSF1
   8733..9195    +  misc_feature   IRES: internal ribosome entry site (IRES) of the encephalomyocarditis virus (EMCV)
   9209..9604    +  CDS            BSD: blasticidin S deaminase; Aspergillus terreus BSD; confers resistance to blasticidin
   9608..9719    +  polyA_signal   bGH poly(A) signal: bovine growth hormone polyadenylation signal
   9853..9877    -  protein_bind   attB2: mutant version of attB; recombination site for the Gateway® BP reaction BP Clonase™
  10172..10190   -  promoter       T3 promoter: promoter for bacteriophage T3 RNA polymerase
  10233..10255   -  protein_bind   lac operator (fragment): The lac repressor binds to the lac operator to inhibit transcription in E. coli. This inhibition can be relieved by adding lactose or isopropyl-β-D-thiogalactopyranoside (IPTG). lac repressor encoded by lacI
  10259..10289   -  promoter       lac promoter: promoter for the E. coli lac operon
  10304..10325   -  protein_bind   CAP binding site: CAP binding activates transcription in the presence of cAMP. E. coli catabolite activator protein
  10338..10430   -  CDS            lacI (fragment): lac repressor; lacI; The lac repressor binds to the lac operator to inhibit transcription in E. coli. This inhibition can be relieved by adding lactose or isopropyl-β-D-thiogalactopyranoside (IPTG).
  10613..11201   -  rep_origin     ori: high-copy-number ColE1/pMB1/pBR322/pUC origin of replication
  11372..12232   -  CDS            AmpR: β-lactamase; bla; confers resistance to ampicillin, carbenicillin, and related antibiotics
  12233..12337   -  promoter       AmpR promoter: bla
