[The description below was written by a language model from this plasmid's Addgene catalogue record and pLannotate feature annotations shown in this document.]
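Description:
pPB-R1R2_EF1adCas9VP64_T2A_MS2p65HSF1-IRESbsdpA is a roughly 12.4 kb piggyBac transposon vector for mammalian expression. It was built by Gateway recombination into the pPB_R1R2-EM7neoPheS backbone, and attB1 and attB2 sites flank the inserted cassette. In bacteria it is maintained as a high-copy plasmid through a ColE1/pUC-type origin with ampicillin selection. The backbone also carries an f1 origin, lacZα and lac regulatory remnants, and T7 and T3 promoters. The piggyBac terminal repeats implied by the vector type are not annotated in either feature table. They presumably lie in the unannotated stretches between the phage promoters and the att sites.

The payload is a single transcription unit driven by the human EF-1α promoter with its intron A. It encodes a nucleoplasmin NLS-tagged, catalytically dead S. pyogenes Cas9 (D10A/N863A) that the name and purpose describe as fused to VP64. A T2A peptide follows, then the MS2 coat protein fused to activation domains from p65 (RelA) and HSF1. VP64 and T2A are not called as features, but an unannotated gap between dCas9 and MS2 could hold them. An EMCV IRES then allows translation of blasticidin S deaminase from the same mRNA, which ends at a bGH polyadenylation signal, so drug resistance is coupled to expression of the activator.

Together these components form a synergistic activation mediator type CRISPR activation system: dCas9-VP64 is targeted by a guide RNA, and guides bearing MS2 hairpins recruit MS2-p65-HSF1. The guide RNA is not on this plasmid and must be supplied separately. Co-delivery with piggyBac transposase would integrate the cassette to make stable CRISPRa cell lines. The associated publication used such lines in pooled screens of extracellular receptor-ligand interactions.

The catalogue insert field lists "IRESneo" and "dCas9VP94", which conflict with the name and with the annotated BSD marker and appear to be entry errors. The depositor and NGS sequences differ by only a few bases.
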