Addgene plasmid #112924: pPB-R1R2_EF1adCas9VP64_T2A_MS2p65HSF1-IRESbsdpA
Purpose: piggyBac transposon vector carrying human EF1a promoter-driven dCas9VP64-T2A-MS2p65HSF1 with Blasticidin resistant marker
Depositing lab: Kosuke Yusa. Depositing organization: Wellcome Sanger Institute. Publication: Pooled extracellular receptor-ligand interaction screening using CRISPR activation. Chong ZS, Ohnishi S, Yusa K, Wright GJ. Genome Biol. 2018 Nov 26;19(1):205. doi: 10.1186/s13059-018-1581-3. PubMed 30477585.
Backbone
  Vector backbone: pPB_R1R2-EM7neoPheS
  Backbone size w/o insert (bp): 3470
  Total vector size (bp): 12367
  Vector type: Mammalian Expression ; piggyBac transposon vector
  Selectable markers: Blasticidin
Growth in bacteria
  Bacterial resistance: Ampicillin, 100 μg/mL
  Growth temperature: 37°C
  Growth strain: DH5alpha
  Copy number: High Copy
Gene/Insert
  Gene/Insert name: EF1a promoter, dCas9VP94, MS2p65HSF1, IRESneo
  Species: Synthetic
  Insert size (bp): 8796
  Cloning method: Gateway Cloning
  Sequencing primers: 5′ TGTAAAACGACGGCCAG
Terms and licenses: Academic/Nonprofit Terms; Industry Terms: Not Available to Industry
How to cite: pPB-R1R2_EF1adCas9VP64_T2A_MS2p65HSF1-IRESbsdpA was a gift from Kosuke Yusa (Addgene plasmid # 112924 ; http://n2t.net/addgene:112924 ; RRID:Addgene_112924)
